>Addgene plasmid #147519 | pCIneo-lambdaN-HA-HsTNRC6A-M2WA-siRNAres_S | addgene full sequence | sequence record 356643 | Addgene NGS Result
TCAATATTGGCCATTAGCCATATTATTCATTGGTTATATAGCATAAATCAATATTGGCTATTGGCCATTG
CATACGTTGTATCTATATCATAATATGTACATTTATATTGGCTCATGTCCAATATGACCGCCATGTTGGC
ATTGATTATTGACTAGTTATTAATAGTAATCAATTACGGGGTCATTAGTTCATAGCCCATATATGGAGTT
CCGCGTTACATAACTTACGGTAAATGGCCCGCCTGGCTGACCGCCCAACGACCCCCGCCCATTGACGTCA
ATAATGACGTATGTTCCCATAGTAACGCCAATAGGGACTTTCCATTGACGTCAATGGGTGGAGTATTTAC
GGTAAACTGCCCACTTGGCAGTACATCAAGTGTATCATATGCCAAGTCCGCCCCCTATTGACGTCAATGA
CGGTAAATGGCCCGCCTGGCATTATGCCCAGTACATGACCTTACGGGACTTTCCTACTTGGCAGTACATC
TACGTATTAGTCATCGCTATTACCATGGTGATGCGGTTTTGGCAGTACACCAATGGGCGTGGATAGCGGT
TTGACTCACGGGGATTTCCAAGTCTCCACCCCATTGACGTCAATGGGAGTTTGTTTTGGCACCAAAATCA
ACGGGACTTTCCAAAATGTCGTAACAACTGCGATCGCCCGCCCCGTTGACGCAAATGGGCGGTAGGCGTG
TACGGTGGGAGGTCTATATAAGCAGAGCTCGTTTAGTGAACCGTCAGATCACTAGAAGCTTTATTGCGGT
AGTTTATCACAGTTAAATTGCTAACGCAGTCAGTGCTTCTGACACAACAGTCTCGAACTTAAGCTGCAGT
GACTCTCTTAAGGTAGCCTTGCAGAAGTTGGTCGTGAGGCACTGGGCAGGTAAGTATCAAGGTTACAAGA
CAGGTTTAAGGAGACCAATAGAAACTGGGCTTGTCGAGACAGAGAAGACTCTTGCGTTTCTGATAGGCAC
CTATTGGTCTTACTGACATCCACTTTGCCTTTCTCTCCACAGGTGTCCACTCCCAGTTCAATTACAGCTC
TTAAGGCTAGAGTACTTAATACGACTCACTATAGGCTAGCCACCATGGACGCACAAACACGACGACGTGA
GCGTCGCGCTGAGAAACAAGCTCAATGGAAAGCTGCAAACCCACCGCTCGAGATGGCTTACCCATACGAT
GTTCCAGATTACGCTATGGATGCTGATTCTGCCTCCAGTTCTGAATCAGAGAGAAACATCACTATCATGG
CTTCAGGGAACACAGGTGGTGAAAAAGATGGCCTTCGGAATAGCACTGGACTTGGTTCCCAAAACAAGTT
TGTAGTTGGTAGCAGCAGCAATAATGTGGGCCATGGAAGTAGTACTGGGCCATGGGGTTTTTCCCATGGA
GCCATAATAAGCACATGTCAGGTCTCTGTGGATGCTCCTGAAAGCAAATCTGAAAGTAGCAACAATAGAA
TGAATGCTTGGGGCACTGTAAGTTCTTCATCAAATGGAGGGTTAAATCCAAGCACTTTGAATTCAGCTAG
CAACCATGGTGCCTGGCCAGTATTAGAGAACAATGGACTTGCCCTAAAAGGGCCTGTAGGGAGTGGTAGT
TCTGGCATTAATATTCAGTGCAGTACTATAGGCCAGATGCCTAACAATCAGAGTATTAACTCTAAAGTGA
GTGGTGGTTCTACCCATGGTACCTGGGGAAGCCTTCAGGAAACTTGTGAATCTGAAGTAAGTGGTACACA
GAAGGTTTCATTCAGTGGTCAACCTCAAAATATTACCACTGAAATGACTGGACCAAATAACACTACTAAC
TTTATGACCTCTAGTTTACCAAACTCCGGTTCAGTGCAGAATAATGAGCTGCCTAGTAGTAACACAGGGG
CCTGGCGTGTGAGCACAATGAATCATCCTCAGATGCAGGCTCCATCAGGTATGAATGGCACTTCCCTTTC
TCACCTTAGCAATGGAGAGTCAAAAAGTGGAGGCTCTTATGGTACTACATGGGGTGCCTATGGTTCTAAT
TACTCTGGAGACAAATGTTCAGGCCCTAATGGCCAAGCTAATGGTGACACTGTGAATGCAACTCTAATGC
AGCCTGGCGTAAATGGTCCTATGGGCACTAACTTTCAAGTTAACACAAACAAAGGAGGTGGTGTGTGGGA
ATCTGGTGCAGCAAACTCCCAGAGTACATCATGGGGAAGTGGAAATGGCACAAATTCTGGAGGAAGTCGA
AGAGGATGGGGAACCCCTGCACAAAACACTGGCACTAATTTACCCAGCGTTGAGTGGAACAAACTGCCTA
GCAATCAGCATTCCAATGATAGTGCAAATGGCAATGGTAAGACGTTTACAAATGGATGGAAATCTACTGA
GGAAGAGGATCAGGGTTCTGCCACATCTCAGACAAATGAGCAAAGCAGTGTGTGGGCCAAAACAGGAGGT
ACAGTGGAGAGCGATGGTAGTACAGAAAGCACTGGACGCCTTGAGGAAAAAGGAACTGGGGAAAGTCAGA
GTAGAGACAGAAGAAAAATTGATCAGCACACATTACTCCAAAGCATTGTAAACAGAACTGACTTAGATCC
ACGTGTCCTGTCCAACTCTGGTTGGGGACAGACTCCTATTAAGCAGAATACTGCCTGGGATACAGAAACA
TCACCTAGAGGGGAACGAAAGACTGACAATGGGACAGAGGCCTGGGGAAGCTCTGCAACACAGACTTTTA
ACTCAGGGGCATGTATAGATAAGACTAGCCCTAATGGTAATGATACCTCATCTGTATCAGGGTGGGGCGA
TCCCAAACCTGCTCTGAGGTGGGGAGATTCCAAAGGCTCAAACTGCCAGGGGGGGTGGGAAGATGATTCT
GCTGCTACAGGAATGGTCAAGAGCAATCAGTGGGGGAATTGCAAAGAGGAGAAGGCTGCATGGAATGACT
CGCAAAAGAATAAACAGGGATGGGGTGATGGACAAAAATCAAGCCAAGGGTGGTCTGTTTCTGCCAGTGA
TAACTGGGGAGAAACTTCAAGGAATAACCATTGGGGTGAGGCCAATAAGAAATCCAGCTCAGGAGGTAGT
GACAGTGACAGGTCCGTTTCCGGTTGGAACGAACTTGGTAAAACTAGTTCTTTCACTTGGGGAAACAACA
TAAATCCAAATAATTCATCAGGATGGGATGAATCTTCTAAACCTACTCCTTCCCAGGGATGGGGAGACCC
TCCAAAGTCTAATCAGTCTCTAGGTTGGGGAGATTCGTCAAAGCCAGTCAGCTCTCCAGACTGGAACAAG
CAACAAGACATTGTTGGATCTTGGGGAATCCCACCAGCTACAGGCAAACCTCCTGGTACAGGCTGGCTGG
GGGGACCTATACCAGCCCCAGCAAAAGAAGAAGAACCCACAGGCTGGGAGGAACCATCCCCAGAATCTAT
ACGTCGCAAAATGGAGATTGATGATGGAACTTCAGCTTGGGGAGATCCAAGCAAATACAACTACAAAAAT
GTGAACATGTGGAACAAAAACGTCCCAAATGGCAACAGCCGTTCAGACCAGCAAGCACAGGTACATCAGC
TGCTAACGCCTGCAAGTGCCATCTCAAACAAAGAGGCAAGCAGTGGCTCTGGCTGGGGTGAGCCCTGGGG
GGAGCCTTCTACTCCAGCCACAACTGTGGATAATGGTACTTCAGCATGGGGTAAGCCCATAGACAGTGGT
CCCAGCTGGGGGGAACCCATTGCTGCGGCATCCAGCACATCCACGTGGGGCTCCAGCTCTGTTGGTCCAC
AAGCATTAAGCAAATCTGGGCCAAAATCTATGCAAGATGGCTGGTGTGGTGATGATATGCCATTGCCTGG
AAATCGCCCCACTGGCTGGGAAGAGGAAGAGGATGTGGAGATTGGAATGTGGAATAGTAATTCATCTCAA
GAGCTTAACTCATCTTTAAATTGGCCACCATATACAAAGAAAATGTCATCGAAGGGTCTGAGTGGCAAAA
AAAGGAGAAGGGAAGGGGGAATGATGAAAGGTGGAAACAAACAAGAAGAAGCGTGGATAAATCCATTTGT
TAAACAGTTTTCAAACATCAGTTTTTCGAGAGACTCACCAGAGGAAAATGTACAAAGCAATAAGATGGAC
CTTTCTGGAGGAATGTTACAAGACAAACGAATGGAGATAGATAAACATAGCCTAAATATTGGTGATTACA
ATCGAACGGTCGGGAAAGGCCCTGGTTCTCGGCCTCAGATTTCCAAAGAGTCTTCCATGGAGCGCAATCC
TTATTTTGATAAGGATGGCATTGTAGCAGATGAATCCCAAAACATGCAGTTTATGTCCAGTCAAAGCATG
AAGCTTCCCCCTTCAAATAGTGCACTACCTAACCAGGCCCTTGGCTCCATAGCAGGGCTGGGTATGCAAA
ACTTGAATTCTGTTAGACAGAATGGCAATCCCAGTATGTTTGGTGTTGGAAACACAGCAGCACAACCCCG
GGGCATGCAGCAGCCTCCAGCACAACCTCTTAGTTCATCTCAACCCAACCTGCGGGCCCAGGTGCCTCCT
CCATTACTCTCCCCTCAGGTTCCAGTTTCATTGCTGAAGTATGCACCAAACAACGGTGGCCTGAATCCAC
TCTTTGGCCCTCAACAGGTAGCCATGCTGAACCAGCTATCCCAGCTAAACCAGCTTTCTCAGATCTCCCA
GTTACAGCGATTGTTAGCGCAGCAGCAAAGGGCGCAGAGTCAGAGAAGCGTGCCTTCTGGGAACCGGCCG
CAGCAAGACCAGCAGGGTCGACCTCTTAGTGTGCAGCAGCAAATGATGCAACAATCTCGTCAACTTGATC
CAAACCTGTTGGTGAAGCAGCAGACTCCACCATCTCAGCAGCAGCCACTCCATCAGCCAGCCATGAAGTC
TTTCCTTGACAATGTCATGCCCCACACTACACCTGAGCTGCAAAAAGGGCCATCACCAATAAATGCTTTC
AGCAACTTCCCTATAGGCTTGAACTCAAACTTGAATGTAAATATGGATATGAACAGTATTAAAGAGCCAC
AGTCAAGACTAAGGAAGTGGACGACAGTGGGCAGCATTTCTGTGAACACATCTTTGGATCAAAACTCCAG
CAAACATGGTGCTATTTCAAGTGGTTTCAGGCTGGAAGAGTCTCCATTTGTTCCCTATGACTTTATGAAC
AGCAGTACTTCACCAGCCAGTCCTCCAGGTTCAATAGGAGATGGCTGGCCACGTGCCAAATCGCCTAACG
GCTCTAGCAGTGTTAATTGGCCACCAGAATTTCGTCCTGGTGAGCCATGGAAAGGTTATCCAAACATTGA
CCCTGAAACTGACCCTTACGTCACTCCTGGCAGTGTCATAAACAATCTTTCAATTAATACTGTGCGGGAA
GTTGACCACCTCAGGGACAGGAACAGTGGGTCATCCTCATCCTTGAACACCACGCTGCCTTCAACTAGTG
CCGCGTCATCCATTCGTGCCTCCAACTACAACGTTCCCCTCAGCAGTACAGCACAAAGCACTTCAGCCAG
AAATAGTGATTCCAAATTGACAGCGTCTCCTGGTTCAGTTACAAACACCTCTCTGGCTCATGAGCTGGCG
AAGGTCCCTTTGCCACCTAAAAACATCACTGCTCCGTCCCGCCCACCTCCGGGACTGACTGGTCAGAAGC
CACCCTTGTCTACGGCGGATAATTCTCCCCTTCGTATAGGTGGAGGAGCGGGAAATTCTGACGCCAGATA
TACCCCAGGTTCCAGCGCGGGTGAGAGCAGCTCAGGGAGAATAACAAATTGGCTTGTTCTAAAAAACCTT
ACACCTCAGATCGATGGCTCAACTCTGCGCACTCTGTGCATGCAGCACGGCCCGCTGATCACATTCCACC
TGAACCTCCCTCACGGAAATGCTCTGGTCCGCTACAGTTCAAAAGAAGAGGTAGTGGAGGCACAAAAGTC
TCTGCACATGTGTGTACTGGGGAACACTACTATTCTTGCTGAGTTTGCCAGTGAAGAGGAGATCAGTCGT
TTCTTTGCACAAAGCCAGTCTCTGACCCCTTCTCCCGGCTGGCAGTCTCTCGGGTCCAGCCAGAGCCGGC
TGGGCTCCCTCGACTGTTCCCACTCATTCTCCAGCCGGACCGATCTCAATCACTGGAATGGTGCTGGGCT
GTCGGGAACTAACTGTGGAGACCTTCACGGCACTTCACTCTGGGGGACCCCGCATTATTCCACAAGCCTG
TGGGGTCCCCCAAGCAGCAGCGACCCCCGAGGAATTAGCAGCCCATCTCCCATTAACGCTTTTCTTTCTG
TTGACCACCTGGGTGGGGGTGGAGAGTCCATGTAAGCGGCCGCTTCCCTTTAGTGAGGGTTAATGCTTCG
AGCAGACATGATAAGATACATTGATGAGTTTGGACAAACCACAACTAGAATGCAGTGAAAAAAATGCTTT
ATTTGTGAAATTTGTGATGCTATTGCTTTATTTGTAACCATTATAAGCTGCAATAAACAAGTTAACAACA
ACAATTGCATTCATTTTATGTTTCAGGTTCAGGGGGAGATGTGGGAGGTTTTTTAAAGCAAGTAAAACCT
CTACAAATGTGGTAAAATCCGATAAGGATCGATCCGGGCTGGCGTAATAGCGAAGAGGCCCGCACCGATC
GCCCTTCCCAACAGTTGCGCAGCCTGAATGGCGAATGG
[124 nt withheld, positions 6689-6812]
C
[91 nt withheld, positions 6814-6904]
A
[49 nt withheld, positions 6906-6954]
CCTTTGACGTTGGAGTCCACGTTCTTT
[37 nt withheld, positions 6982-7018]
ACCCTATCTCGGTCTATTCTTTTGATTTATAAGGGATTTTGCCGATTTCGGCCTATTGGTTAAAAAATGA
GCTGATTTAACAAAAATTTAACGCGAATTTTAACAAAATATTAACGCTTACAATTTCCTGATGCGGTATT
TTCTCCTTACGCATCTGTGCGGTATTTCACACCGCATACGCGGATCTGCGCAGCACCATGGCCTGAAATA
ACCTCTGAAAGAGGAACTTGGTTAGGTACCTTCTGAGGCGGAAAGAACCAGCTGTGGAATGTGTGTCAGT
TAGGGTGTGGAAAGTCCCCAGGCTCCCCAGCAGGCAGAAGTATGCAAAGCATGCATCTCAATTAGTCAGC
AACCAGGTGTGGAAAGTCCCCAGGCTCCCCAGCAGGCAGAAGTATGCAAAGCATGCATCTCAATTAGTCA
GCAACCATAGTCCCGCCCCTAACTCCGCCCATCCCGCCCCTAACTCCGCCCAGTTCCGCCCATTCTCCGC
CCCATGGCTGACTAATTTTTTTTATTTATGCAGAGGCCGAGGCCGCCTCGGCCTCTGAGCTATTCCAGAA
GTAGTGAGGAGGCTTTTTTGGAGGCCTAGGCTTTTGCAAAAAGCTTGATTCTTCTGACACAACAGTCTCG
AACTTAAGGCTAGAGCCACCATGATTGAACAAGATGGATTGCACGCAGGTTCTCCGGCCGCTTGGGTGGA
GAGGCTATTCGGCTATGACTGGGCACAACAGACAATCGGCTGCTCTGATGCCGCCGTGTTCCGGCTGTCA
GCGCAGGGGCGCCCGGTTCTTTTTGTCAAGACCGACCTGTCCGGTGCCCTGAATGAACTGCAGGACGAGG
CAGCGCGGCTATCGTGGCTGGCCACGACGGGCGTTCCTTGCGCAGCTGTGCTCGACGTTGTCACTGAAGC
GGGAAGGGACTGGCTGCTATTGGGCGAAGTGCCGGGGCAGGATCTCCTGTCATCTCACCTTGCTCCTGCC
GAGAAAGTATCCATCATGGCTGATGCAATGCGGCGGCTGCATACGCTTGATCCGGCTACCTGCCCATTCG
ACCACCAAGCGAAACATCGCATCGAGCGAGCACGTACTCGGATGGAAGCCGGTCTTGTCGATCAGGATGA
TCTGGACGAAGAGCATCAGGGGCTCGCGCCAGCCGAACTGTTCGCCAGGCTCAAGGCGCGCATGCCCGAC
GGCGAGGATCTCGTCGTGACCCATGGCGATGCCTGCTTGCCGAATATCATGGTGGAAAATGGCCGCTTTT
CTGGATTCATCGACTGTGGCCGGCTGGGTGTGGCGGACCGCTATCAGGACATAGCGTTGGCTACCCGTGA
TATTGCTGAAGAGCTTGGCGGCGAATGGGCTGACCGCTTCCTCGTGCTTTACGGTATCGCCGCTCCCGAT
TCGCAGCGCATCGCCTTCTATCGCCTTCTTGACGAGTTCTTCTGAGCGGGACTCTGGGGTTCGAAATGAC
CGACCAAGCGACGCCTAACCTGCCATCACGATGGCCGCAATAAAATATCTTTATTTTCATTACATCTGTG
TGTTGGTTTTTTGTGTGAATCGATAGCGATAAGGATCCGCGTATGGTGCACTCTCAGTACAATCTGCTCT
GATGCCGCATAGTTAAGCCAGCCCCGACACCCGCCAACACCCGCTGACGCGCCCTGACGGGCTTGTCTGC
TCCCGGCATCCGCTTACAGACAAGCTGTGACCGTCTCCGGGAGCTGCATGTGTCAGAGGTTTTCACCGTC
ATCACCGAAACGCGCGAGACGAAAGGGCCTCGTGATACGCCTATTTTTATAGGTTAATGTCATGATAATA
ATGGTTTCTTAGACGTCAGGTGGCACTTTTCGGGGAAATGTGCGCGGAACCCCTATTTGTTTATTTTTCT
AAATACATTCAAATATGTATCCGCTCATGAGACAATAACCCTGATAAATGCTTCAATAATATTGAAAAAG
GAAGAGTATGAGTATTCAACATTTCCGTGTCGCCCTTATTCCCTTTTTTGCGGCATTTTGCCTTCCTGTT
TTTGCTCACCCAGAAACGCTGGTGAAAGTAAAAGATGCTGAAGATCAGTTGGGTGCACGAGTGGGTTACA
TCGAACTGGATCTCAACAGCGGTAAGATCCTTGAGAGTTTTCGCCCCGAAGAACGTTTTCCAATGATGAG
CACTTTTAAAGTTCTGCTATGTGGCGCGGTATTATCCCGTATTGACGCCGGGCAAGAGCAACTCGGTCGC
CGCATACACTATTCTCAGAATGACTTGGTTGAGTACTCACCAGTCACAGAAAAGCATCTTACGGATGGCA
TGACAGTAAGAGAATTATGCAGTGCTGCCATAACCATGAGTGATAACACTGCGGCCAACTTACTTCTGAC
AACGATCGGAGGACCGAAGGAGCTAACCGCTTTTTTGCACAACATGGGGGATCATGTAACTCGCCTTGAT
CGTTGGGAACCGGAGCTGAATGAAGCCATACCAAACGACGAGCGTGACACCACGATGCCTGTAGCAATGG
CAACAACGTTGCGCAAACTATTAACTGGCGAACTACTTACTCTAGCTTCCCGGCAACAATTAATAGACTG
GATGGAGGCGGATAAAGTTGCAGGACCACTTCTGCGCTCGGCCCTTCCGGCTGGCTGGTTTATTGCTGAT
AAATCTGGAGCCGGTGAGCGTGGGTCTCGCGGTATCATTGCAGCACTGGGGCCAGATGGTAAGCCCTCCC
GTATCGTAGTTATCTACACGACGGGGAGTCAGGCAACTATGGATGAACGAAATAGACAGATCGCTGAGAT
AGGTGCCTCACTGATTAAGCATTGGTAACTGTCAGACCAAGTTTACTCATATATACTTTAGATTGATTTA
AAACTTCATTTTTAATTTAAAAGGATCTAGGTGAAGATCCTTTTTGATAATCTCATGACCAAAATCCCTT
AACGTGAGTTTTCGTTCCACTGAGCGTCAGACCCCGTAGAAAAGATCAAAGGATCTTCTTGAGATCCTTT
TTTTCTGCGCGTAATCTGCTGCTTGCAAACAAAAAAACCACCGCTACCAGCGGTGGTTTGTTTGCCGGAT
CAAGAGCTACCAACTCTTTTTCCGAAGGTAACTGGCTTCAGCAGAGCGCAGATACCAAATACTGTTCTTC
TAGTGTAGCCGTAGTTAGGCCACCACTTCAAGAACTCTGTAGCACCGCCTACATACCTCGCTCTGCTAAT
CCTGTTACCAGTGGCTGCTGCCAGTGGCGATAAGTCGTGTCTTACCGGGTTGGACTCAAGACGATAGTTA
CCGGATAAGGCGCAGCGGTCGGGCTGAACGGGGGGTTCGTGCACACAGCCCAGCTTGGAGCGAACGACCT
ACACCGAACTGAGATACCTACAGCGTGAGCTATGAGAAAGCGCCACGCTTCCCGAAGGGAGAAAGGCGGA
CAGGTATCCGGTAAGCGGCAGGGTCGGAACAGGAGAGCGCACGAGGGAGCTTCCAGGGGGAAACGCCTGG
TATCTTTATAGTCCTGTCGGGTTTCGCCACCTCTGACTTGAGCGTCGATTTTTGTGATGCTCGTCAGGGG
GGCGGAGCCTATGGAAAAACGCCAGCAACGCGGCCTTTTTACGGTTCCTGGCCTTTTGCTGGCCTTTTGC
TCACATGGCTCGACAGATCT
Features (pLannotate 1.2.2; 19 found; start..end, strand, type, name):
    140..517     +  enhancer       CMV enhancer: human cytomegalovirus immediate early enhancer
    518..729     +  promoter       CMV promoter: human cytomegalovirus (CMV) immediate early promoter
    890..1022    +  intron         chimeric intron: chimera between introns from human β-globin and immunoglobulin heavy chain genes
   1067..1085    +  promoter       T7 promoter: promoter for bacteriophage T7 RNA polymerase
   1128..6332    +  CDS            TNRC6A (fragment): TNR6A_HUMAN - Also known as CAGH26, KIAA1460, TNRC6. Experimental evidence at protein level: Swiss-Prot protein existence level 1. Plays a role in RNA-mediated gene silencing by both micro- RNAs (miRNAs) and short interfering RNAs (siRNAs). Required for miRNA- dependent repression of translation and for siRNA-dependent endonucleolytic cleavage of complementary mRNAs by argonaute family proteins. As a scaffolding protein, associates with argonaute proteins bound to partially complementary mRNAs, and can simultaneously recruit CCR4-NOT and PAN deadenylase complexes. From Homo sapiens (Human).
   6347..6364    -  promoter       T3 promoter (fragment): promoter for bacteriophage T3 RNA polymerase
   6382..6503    -  polyA_signal   SV40 poly(A) signal: SV40 polyadenylation signal
   6526..6594    -  CDS            large T antigen (fragment): large T antigen from SV40 (simian virus 40)
   6618..6685    +  CDS            lacZα (fragment): LacZα fragment of β-galactosidase; lacZ fragment
   6689..7117    +  rep_origin     f1 ori (sequence partly withheld): f1 bacteriophage origin of replication; arrow indicates direction of (+) strand synthesis
   7145..7196    -  misc_feature   bom (fragment): basis of mobility region from pBR322
   7261..7618    +  promoter       SV40 promoter: SV40 enhancer and early promoter
   7669..8460    +  CDS            neo: KKA2_KLEPN - Also known as kan, nptII. Experimental evidence at protein level: Swiss-Prot protein existence level 1. Resistance to kanamycin, neomycin, paromomycin, ribostamycin, butirosin and gentamicin B. From Klebsiella pneumoniae.
   8527..8575    +  polyA_signal   poly(A) signal: synthetic polyadenylation signal
   8595..8649    -  misc_feature   bom (fragment): basis of mobility region from pBR322
   8751..8786    -  CDS            rop (fragment): Rop protein, which maintains plasmids at low copy number; rop
   8881..8985    +  promoter       AmpR promoter: bla
   8986..9846    +  CDS            AmpR: β-lactamase; bla; confers resistance to ampicillin, carbenicillin, and related antibiotics
  10017..10605   +  rep_origin     ori: high-copy-number ColE1/pMB1/pBR322/pUC origin of replication
