[The description below was written by a language model from this plasmid's Addgene catalogue record and pLannotate feature annotations shown in this document.]
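Description:
pCIneo-lambdaN-HA-HsTNRC6A-M2WA-siRNAres_S is a 10.7 kb mammalian expression plasmid encoding a mutant form of human TNRC6A (GW182), the scaffold protein that links Argonaute-bound miRNA targets to the CCR4-NOT and PAN deadenylase complexes. The catalogue lists the backbone as unknown, but the plasmid name and the annotated features fit a pCI-neo-type vector. A CMV immediate early enhancer and promoter are followed by a chimeric β-globin/immunoglobulin intron that promotes efficient expression. A T7 promoter lies upstream of the insert, and an SV40 polyadenylation signal lies downstream. A separate SV40 early promoter drives a neo gene with a synthetic poly(A) signal, which allows G418 selection in mammalian cells. In bacteria the plasmid replicates at high copy from a ColE1/pUC-type origin under ampicillin selection, and it also carries an f1 origin.

The TNRC6A coding region spans about 5.2 kb. The depositor reports four non-silent differences from the UniProt isoform 2 reference: A339T, R934G, D1289G and K1578E. The name indicates an N-terminal lambdaN peptide and HA tag, although the feature table does not annotate them separately. LambdaN binds BoxB RNA hairpins, so such fusions can be tethered to BoxB-containing reporter mRNAs, while HA permits detection or immunoprecipitation. "siRNAres" implies the coding sequence was altered to escape an siRNA directed at endogenous TNRC6A, as needed for knockdown-and-rescue experiments. "M2WA" presumably denotes tryptophan-to-alanine substitutions in a motif called M2, but the record does not define this. The associated study examined how GW182 interactions with PABP and deadenylases contribute to translational repression and degradation of miRNA targets.
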