Addgene plasmid #147519: pCIneo-lambdaN-HA-HsTNRC6A-M2WA-siRNAres_S
Purpose: Mammalian Expression of HsTNRC6A-M2WA-siRNAres
Depositing lab: Elisa Izaurralde. Depositing organization: Max Planck Institute for Developmental Biology. Publication: The interactions of GW182 proteins with PABP and deadenylases are required for both translational repression and degradation of miRNA targets. Huntzinger E, Kuzuoglu-Ozturk D, Braun JE, Eulalio A, Wohlbold L, Izaurralde E. Nucleic Acids Res. 2013 Jan;41(2):978-94. doi: 10.1093/nar/gks1078. Epub 2012 Nov 21. PubMed 23172285.
Backbone
  Vector backbone: Unknown
  Vector type: Mammalian Expression
Growth in bacteria
  Bacterial resistance: Ampicillin, 100 μg/mL
  Growth temperature: 37°C
  Growth strain: DH5alpha
  Copy number: High Copy
Gene/Insert
  Gene/Insert name: HsTNRC6A-M2WA-siRNAres
  Species: H. sapiens (human)
  Mutation: four non silent mutations A339T, R934G, D1289G, and K1578E compared to the sequence of isoform2 given by Uniprot: Q8NDV7-2
  Entrez Gene: TNRC6A (a.k.a. CAGH26, FAME6, GW1, GW182, TNRC6)
  Cloning method: Unknown
Terms and licenses: Academic/Nonprofit Terms; Industry Terms: Not Available to Industry
Depositor comments: Plasmids from this collection were made available to the research community and donated after the lab closed. Please note that the sequence provided by the depositing laboratory may be theoretical/predicted or based on Sanger sequencing results. There may be discrepancies between sequencing results obtained by Addgene and the depositor sequence. If an Addgene verified sequence is not available, please contact before placing your order to request that our lab fully sequence the plasmid.
How to cite: pCIneo-lambdaN-HA-HsTNRC6A-M2WA-siRNAres_S was a gift from Elisa Izaurralde (Addgene plasmid # 147519 ; http://n2t.net/addgene:147519 ; RRID:Addgene_147519)
